>Addgene plasmid #33306 | pT7-M1-S1-S2-S4T1L | depositor full sequence | sequence record 39536 | pT7-M1-S1-S2-S4T1L sequence 10440 bps
ATCGATCCCGGGTAATACGACTCACTATAGCTATTCGCTGGTCAGTTATGGCTCGCGCTGCGTTCCTATT
CAAGACTGTTGGATTTGGTGGTCTGCAAAATGTGCCAATTAATGATGAGTTATCGTCACATCTACTTCGA
GCCGGTAATTCGCCATGGCAGCTGACTCAGTTCTTAGATTGGATAAGTCTTGGAAGAGGATTAGCTACAT
CAGCTCTTGTTCCAACCGCTGGTTCAAGATATTATCAGATGAGTTGTTTATTGAGTGGTACCCTCCAGAT
TCCATTTCGTCCTAATCATCGATGGGGAGATATTAGGTTTCTGCGTCTAGTGTGGTCAGCTCCTACGCTT
GACGGGTTGGTTGTTGCCCCACCGCAGGTCTTAGCTCAGCCAGCGTTACAGGCGCAGGCAGATCGAGTGT
ATGATTGTGATGATTACCCATTCTTAGCACGTGACCCGAGATTTAAGCATCGAGTGTATCAACAATTGAG
CGCCGTAACTCTGCTTAACTTGACGGGGTTTGGTCCAATTTCCTATGTTCGAGTAGACGAGGATATGTGG
AGTGGGGATGTGAACCAGCTTCTCATGAACTACTTCGGGCATACGTTTGCGGAAATTGCGTATACATTAT
GTCAAGCTTCAGCCAATAGACCTTGGGAGCATGATGGTACGTATGCGAGGATGACTCAAATTATACTGTC
CTTATTTTGGTTATCATATGTCGGTGTAATTCATCAGCAGAACACGTACCGGACGTTCTATTTCCAATGC
AATCGGCGCGGTGATGCTGCTGAAGTATGGATTCTTTCCTGCTCATTAAACCACTCCGCCCAGATTAGAC
CGGGTAATCGCAGTCTATTCGTCATGCCAACAAGTCCAGATTGGAATATGGACGTCAATTTGATTTTAAG
TTCGACGTTGACAGGGTGCTTGTGTTCGGGCTCTCAGTTACCGCTTATTGACAATAACTCAGTGCCTGCG
GTTTCGCGTAACATCCATGGTTGGACTGGCAGAGCTGGCAACCAGCTGCATGGTTTCCAAGTGCGACGAA
TGGTGACTGAATTCTGTGACAGATTAAGACGCGATGGAGTTATGACTCAAGCTCAGCAAAATCAAATTGA
AGCGTTGGCAGATCAAACTCAACAGTTTAAGAGGGATAAACTTGAGGCGTGGGCTAGGGAAGATGATCAG
TATAATCAGGCTAATCCGAATTCTACGATGTTCCGTACGAAGCCATTTACGAATGCGCAATGGGGACGAG
GAAATACCGGAGCGACTAGTGCCGCAATTGCAGCCCTTATCTAATCGTCTTGGAGTGAGGGGATCCCCCC
ACACCCCTCACGACTGACCACACATTCATCGGGTCGGCATGGCATCTCCACCTCCTCGCGGTCCGACCTG
GGCATCCGAAGGAGGACGTCGTCCACTCGGATGGCTAAGGGAGAGCTCAAAAAAAAGGATCCGGCTGCTA
ACAAAGCCCGAAAGGAAGCTGAGTTGGCTGCTGCCACCGCTGAGCAATAACTAGCATAACCCCTTGGGGC
CTCTAAACGGGTCTTGAGGGGTTTTTTGCTGAAAGGAGGAACTATATCCGGATCGAGATCCTCTAGATAA
TACGACTCACTATAGCTATTCGCGCCTATGGATGCATCTCTCATTACAGAGATACGGAAAATAGTACTCC
AACTATCTGTATCAAGCAATGGCTCCCAGTCAAAAGAAATCGAGGAAATCAAGAAACAAGTCCAGGTCAA
CGTTGATGATATCAGGGCTGCCAATATTAAACTCGACGGACTTGGAAGACAGATTGCTGACATCAGCAAT
AGCATCTCAACCATTGAGTCAAGATTGGGTGAGATGGATAATCGACTTGTGGGTATCTCGAGTCAGGTCA
CGCAATTATCTAACTCAGTTAGCCAGAACACTCAGAGCATATCCTCATTGGGTGACAGAATCAATGCTGT
CGAACCACGAGTTGACAGTCTGGATACGGTCACGTCTAATCTCACTGGACGAACATCCACTTTGGAGGCA
GATGTTGGAAGCTTACGGACAGAACTAGCAGCGCTAACAACACGGGTGACAACTGAGGTTACAAGGTTAG
ATGGTCTAATCAATAGTGGCCAGAATTCGATTGGTGAGCTATCCACAAGACTATCCAATGTGGAGACGTC
TATGGTGACGACGGCTGGACGGGGACTGCAGAAAAACGGAAACACCTTGAACGTCATTGTAGGTAATGGA
ATGTGGTTTAATAGTTCTAATCAATTGCAGCTCGACCTTTCGGGGCAATCAAAAGGGGTGGGATTTGTCG
GCACAGGAATGGTGGTTAAGATTGATACTAATTATTTTGCTTACAATAGTAATGGAGAGATTACATTGGT
GAGTCAAATCAATGAATTGCCATCGCGCGTATCAACACTGGAATCAGCGAAAATCGATTCAGTTTTACCT
CCATTAACCGTACGCGAAGCGAGCGGCGTACGTACCCTGAGCTTTGGTTATGATACGAGCGATTTTACAA
TCATCAACTCCGTACTGTCGTTACGGTCACGTTTGACTCTTCCGACATACAGGTACCCTCTGGAGCTCGA
CACAGCAAATAATAGAGTGCAGGTGGCAGATCGTTTTGGCATGCGCACGGGTACTTGGACGGGACAATTG
CAATATCAGCACCCACAATTGAGTTGGAGAGCAAATGTCACTTTGAATTTGATGAAGGTGGATGATTGGT
TGGTGTTGAGCTTTTCTCAGATGACGACTAACTCAATAATGGCAGATGGGAAATTTCTGATTAATTTTGT
GTCTGGGTTATCTTCTGGATGGCAGACGGGGGATACTGAACCATCGTCAACTATTGATCCATTGTCTACG
ACATTTGCCGCGGTCCAATTTCTAAATAACGGTCAACGCATTGATGCGTTTAGGATCATGGGAGTATCGG
AATGGACGGATGGAGAATTAGAGATTAAGAATTATGGTGGCACATACACCGGTCATACTCAAGTATATTG
GGCTCCGTGGACGATCATGTATCCATGCAATGTGAGGTGAATCTAGCGCGAACCCTCGGCACAAGGGGTC
AATCATCGGGTCGGCATGGCATCTCCACCTCCTCGCGGTCCGACCTGGGCATCCGAAGGAGGACGTCGTC
CACTCGGATGGCTAAGGGAGAGCTCAAAAAAAAGGATCCGGCTGCTAACAAAGCCCGAAAGGAAGCTGAG
TTGGCTGCTGCCACCGCTGAGCAATAACTAGCATAACCCCTTGGGGCCTCTAAACGGGTCTTGAGGGGTT
TTTTGCTGAAAGGAGGAACTATATCCGGATCGAGATCCTCTAGAGTCGACTAATACGACTCACTATAGCT
ATTTTTGCCTCTTCCCAAACGTTGTCGCAATGGAGGTGTGCTTGCCCAACGGTCATCAGATCGTGGACTT
GATTAACAACGCTTTTGAAGGTCGTGTATCAATCTACAGCGCGCAAGAGGGATGGGACAAAACAATCTCA
GCACAGCCAGATATGATGGTATGTGGTGGTGCCATCGTTTGCATGCATTGTCTAGGTGTTGTTGGATCTC
TGCAACGCAAGCTGAAGCATTTGCCTCACCATAGATGTAATCAACAGATTCGTCATCAGGATTACGTCGA
TGTACAGTTCGCAGATCGTGTTACTGCTCACTGGAAGCGGGGTATGCTGTCCTTTGTTGCGCAGATGCAC
GCGATGATGAATGACGTATCACCAGAGGATCTAGACCGTGTGCGTACTGAGGGAGGTTCACTAGTGGAGT
TAAACTGGCTTCAGGTTGATCCAAATTCAATGTTTAGATCAATACACTCAAGTTGGACAGATCCTCTGCA
GGTAGTGGATGATCTTGACACTAAGCTGGATCAATACTGGACGGCCCTGAATCTGATGATTGATTCATCC
GACTTGGTGCCCAACTTCATGATGAGAGACCCATCACATGCATTCAATGGTGTGAGACTGGAGGGAGACG
CCCGCCAAACTCAATTCTCTAGGACTTTCGATTCGAGATCGAGTTTAGAATGGGGTGTGATGGTTTACGA
TTACTCTGAGTTAGAGCATGATCCATCGAAGGGCCGTGCTTACAGGAAGGAATTGGTGACGCCAGCACGA
GACTTCGGTCATTTTGGATTATCCCACTACTCTAGGGCGACTACCCCAATCCTTGGAAAGATGCCAGCTG
TATTCTCGGGAATGTTGACTGGGAATTGTAAAATGTATCCATTCATCAAAGGAACGGCTAAGTTAAAGAC
AGTGCGCAAGCTAGTGGATTCAGTCAATCATGCGTGGGGCGTCGAGAAGATCAGATATGCGCTTGGACCA
GGTGGCATGACGGGATGGTACAACAGGACTATGCAGCAGGCCCCCATTGTACTAACTCCCGCTGCTCTCA
CAATGTTCTCAGACACCACCAAGTTCGGGGATTTGGATTATCCGGTGATGATTGGCGATCCGATGATTCT
TGGCTAAACACCCCCATCTTCACAGCGCCGGGCCTGACCAACCTGGTGTGACGTGGGACAGGCTCCATTC
ATCGGGTCGGCATGGCATCTCCACCTCCTCGCGGTCCGACCTGGGCATCCGAAGGAGGACGTCGTCCACT
CGGATGGCTAAGGGAGAGCTCAAAAAAAAGGATCCGGCTGCTAACAAAGCCCGAAAGGAAGCTGAGTTGG
CTGCTGCCACCGCTGAGCAATAACTAGCATAACCCCTTGGGGCCTCTAAACGGGTCTTGAGGGGTTTTTT
GCTGAAAGGAGGAACTATATCCGGATCGAGATCCTCTAGAGTCGACCTGCAGGCATGCAAGCTTGTATTC
TATAGTGTCACCTAAATCGTATGTGTATGATACATAAGGTTATGTATTAATTGTAGCCGCGTTCTAACGA
CAATATGTACAAGCCTAATTGTGTAGCATCTGGCTTACTGAAGCAGACCCTATCATCTCTCTCGTAAACT
GCCGTCAGAGTCGGTTTGGTTGGACGAACCTTCTGAGTTTCTGGTAACGCCGTTCCGCACCCCGGAAATG
GTCAGCGAACCAATCAGCAGGGTCATCGCTAGCTAATACGACTCACTATAGCTATTCGCGGTCATGGCTT
ACATCGCAGTTCCTGCGGTGGTGGATTCACGTTCAAGTGAGGCTATTGGACTGCTAGAATCGTTTGGAGT
AGACGCTGGGGCTGATGCGAATGACGTTTCATATCAAGATCATGACTATGTGTTGGATCAGTTACAGTAT
ATGTTAGATGGATATGAGGCTGGCGACGTTATCGATGCACTCGTCCACAAGAATTGGTTACATCACTCCG
TCTATTGCTTGTTGCCACCCAAAAGTCAACTACTAGAGTATTGGAAAAGTAATCCTTCAGTGATACCGGA
CAACGTTGATCGTCGGCTTCGTAAACGACTAATGCTAAAGAAAGATCTCAGAAAAGATGATGAATACAAT
CAACTAGCGCGTGCTTTCAAGATATCGGATGTCTACGCACCTCTCATCTCATCCACGACGTCACCGATGA
CAATGATCCAGAACTTGAATCAAGGCGAGATCGTGTACACCACGACGGACAGGGTAATTGGGGCTAGAAT
CTTGTTATATGCTCCTAGAAAGTACTATGCGTCAACTCTATCATTTACTATGACTAAGTGCATCATTCCG
TTTGGCAAAGAGGTGGGTCGTGTTCCTCACTCTAGATTTAATGTTGGCACATTTCCATCAATTGCTACCC
CGAAATGTTTTGTCATGAGTGGGGTTGATATTGAGTCCATCCCAAATGAATTCATCAAGTTGTTTTACCA
GCGCGTCAAGAGTGTTCACGCCAATATACTAAATGACATATCACCTCAGATCGTCTCTGACATGATAAAC
AGAAAGCGTTTGCGCGTTCATACTCCATCAGATCGTCGAGCCGCGCAGTTGATGCATTTGCCCTACCATG
TTAAACGAGGAGCGTCTCACGTCGACGTTTACAAGGTGGATGTTGTAGACGTGTTGTTTGAGGTAGTGGA
TGTGGCCGATGGGTTGCGCAACGTATCTAGGAAACTAACTATGCATACCGTTCCGGTATGTATTCTTGAA
ATGTTGGGTATTGAGATTGCGGACTATTGCATTCGTCAAGAGGATGGAATGTTCACAGATTGGTTCCTAC
TTTTAACCATGCTATCTGATGGCTTAACTGATAGAAGGACGCATTGTCAATACTTGATTAATCCGTCAAG
TGTGCCTCCTGATGTGATACTTAACATCTCAATTACTGGATTTATAAATAGGCATACAATCGATGTCATG
CCTGATATATATGACTTCGTTAAACCCATTGGCGCTGTGCTGCCTAAGGGATCATTTAAATCAACAATTA
TGAGAGTTCTTGATTCAATATCAATATTAGGAGTCCAGATCATGCCGCGCGCGCATGTAGTTGACTCGGA
TGAGGTGGGCGAGCAAATGGAGCCTACGTTTGAGCATGCGGTTATGGAGATATACAAAGGGATTGCTGGC
GTTGACTCGCTGGATGATCTCATCAAGTGGGTGCTGAACTCGGATCTCATTCCGCATGATGACAGGCTTG
GCCAATTATTTCAAGCGTTTCTGCCTCTCGCAAAGGACTTGTTAGCTCCAATGGCCAGAAAGTTTTATGA
TAACTCAATGAGTGAGGGTAGATTGCTGACATTCGCTCATGCCGACAGTGAGTTGCTGAACGCAAATTAC
TTTGGTCATTTATTGCGACTAAAAATACCATATATTACAGAGGTTAATCTGATGATTCGCAAGAATCGTG
AGGGTGGAGAGCTATTTCAGCTTGTGTTATCGTATCTATATAAAATGTATGCTACTAGCGCGCAGCCTAA
ATGGTTTGGATCATTATTGCGATTGTTAATATGTCCCTGGTTACATATGGAGAAATTAATAGGAGAAGCA
GACCCGGCATCTACGTCGGCTGAAATTGGATGGCATATCCCTCGTGAACAGCTGATGCAAGATGGATGGT
GTGGATGTGAAGATGGATTCATTCCCTATGTTAGCATACGTGCGCCAAGACTGGTTATGGAGGAGTTGAT
GGAGAAGAACTGGGGCCAATATCATGCCCAAGTTATTGTCACTGATCAGCTTGTCGTAGGCGAACCGCGG
AGGGTATCTGCCAAGGCTGTGATCAAGGGTAATCACTTACCAGTTAAGTTAGTTTCACGATTTGCATGTT
TCACATTGACGGCGAAGTATGAGATGAGGCTCTCGTGCGGCCATAGCACTGGACGGGGGGCTGCATACAA
TGCGAGACTAGCTTTCCGATCTGACTTGGCGTGATCCGTGACATGCGTAGTGTGACACCTGCCCCTAGGT
CAATGGGGGTAGGGGGCGGGCTAAGACTACGTACGCGCTTCATCGGGTCGGCATGGCATCTCCACCTCCT
CGCGGTCCGACCTGGGCATCCGAAGGAGGACGTCGTCCACTCGGATGGCTAAGGGAGAGCTCAAAAAAAA
GGATCCGGCTGCTAACAAAGCCCGAAAGGAAGCTGAGTTGGCTGCTGCCACCGCTGAGCAATAACTAGCA
TAACCCCTTGGGGCCTCTAAACGGGTCTTGAGGGGTTTTTTGCTGAAAGGAGGAACTATATCCGGATCGA
GATCCTCTAGAGTCGACCTGCAGGCATGCAAGCTTGTATTCTATAGTGTCACCTAAATCGTATGTGTATG
ATACATAAGGTTATGTATTAATTGTAGCCGCGTTCTAACGACAATATGTACAAGCCTAATTGTGTAGCAT
CTGGCTTACTGAAGCAGACCCTATCATCTCTCTCGTAAACTGCCGTCAGAGTCGGTTTGGTTGGACGAAC
CTTCTGAGTTTCTGGTAACGCCGTTCCGCACCCCGGAAATGGTCAGCGAACCAATCAGCAGGGTCATCGC
TAGCCAGATCCTCTACGCCGGACGCATCGTGGCCGGCATCACCGGCGCCACAGGTGCGGTTGCTGGCGCC
TATATCGCCGACATCACCGATGGGGAAGATCGGGCTCGCCACTTCGGGCTCATGAGCGCTTGTTTCGGCG
TGGGTATGGTGGCAGGCCCCGTGGCCGGGGGACTGTTGGGCGCCATCTCCTTGCACCATTCCTTGCGGCG
GCGGTGCTCAACGGCCTCAACCTACTACTGGGCTGCTTCCTAATGCAGGAGTCGCATAAGGGAGAGCGTC
GATATGGTGCACTCTCAGTACAATCTGCTCTGATGCCGCATAGTTAAGCCAGCCCCGACACCCGCCAACA
CCCGCTGACGCGCCCTGACGGGCTTGTCTGCTCCCGGCATCCGCTTACAGACAAGCTGTGACCGTCTCCG
GGAGCTGCATGTGTCAGAGGTTTTCACCGTCATCACCGAAACGCGCGAGACGAAAGGGCCTCGTGATACG
CCTATTTTTATAGGTTAATGTCATGATAATAATGGTTTCTTAGACGTCAGGTGGCACTTTTCGGGGAAAT
GTGCGCGGAACCCCTATTTGTTTATTTTTCTAAATACATTCAAATATGTATCCGCTCATGAGACAATAAC
CCTGATAAATGCTTCAATAATATTGAAAAAGGAAGAGTATGAGTATTCAACATTTCCGTGTCGCCCTTAT
TCCCTTTTTTGCGGCATTTTGCCTTCCTGTTTTTGCTCACCCAGAAACGCTGGTGAAAGTAAAAGATGCT
GAAGATCAGTTGGGTGCACGAGTGGGTTACATCGAACTGGATCTCAACAGCGGTAAGATCCTTGAGAGTT
TTCGCCCCGAAGAACGTTTTCCAATGATGAGCACTTTTAAAGTTCTGCTATGTGGCGCGGTATTATCCCG
TATTGACGCCGGGCAAGAGCAACTCGGTCGCCGCATACACTATTCTCAGAATGACTTGGTTGAGTACTCA
CCAGTCACAGAAAAGCATCTTACGGATGGCATGACAGTAAGAGAATTATGCAGTGCTGCCATAACCATGA
GTGATAACACTGCGGCCAACTTACTTCTGACAACGATCGGAGGACCGAAGGAGCTAACCGCTTTTTTGCA
CAACATGGGGGATCATGTAACTCGCCTTGATCGTTGGGAACCGGAGCTGAATGAAGCCATACCAAACGAC
GAGCGTGACACCACGATGCCTGTAGCAATGGCAACAACGTTGCGCAAACTATTAACTGGCGAACTACTTA
CTCTAGCTTCCCGGCAACAATTAATAGACTGGATGGAGGCGGATAAAGTTGCAGGACCACTTCTGCGCTC
GGCCCTTCCGGCTGGCTGGTTTATTGCTGATAAATCTGGAGCCGGTGAGCGTGGGTCTCGCGGTATCATT
GCAGCACTGGGGCCAGATGGTAAGCCCTCCCGTATCGTAGTTATCTACACGACGGGGAGTCAGGCAACTA
TGGATGAACGAAATAGACAGATCGCTGAGATAGGTGCCTCACTGATTAAGCATTGGTAACTGTCAGACCA
AGTTTACTCATATATACTTTAGATTGATTTAAAACTTCATTTTTAATTTAAAAGGATCTAGGTGAAGATC
CTTTTTGATAATCTCATGACCAAAATCCCTTAACGTGAGTTTTCGTTCCACTGAGCGTCAGACCCCGTAG
AAAAGATCAAAGGATCTTCTTGAGATCCTTTTTTTCTGCGCGTAATCTGCTGCTTGCAAACAAAAAAACC
ACCGCTACCAGCGGTGGTTTGTTTGCCGGATCAAGAGCTACCAACTCTTTTTCCGAAGGTAACTGGCTTC
AGCAGAGCGCAGATACCAAATACTGTCCTTCTAGTGTAGCCGTAGTTAGGCCACCACTTCAAGAACTCTG
TAGCACCGCCTACATACCTCGCTCTGCTAATCCTGTTACCAGTGGCTGCTGCCAGTGGCGATAAGTCGTG
TCTTACCGGGTTGGACTCAAGACGATAGTTACCGGATAAGGCGCAGCGGTCGGGCTGAACGGGGGGTTCG
TGCACACAGCCCAGCTTGGAGCGAACGACCTACACCGAACTGAGATACCTACAGCGTGAGCTATGAGAAA
GCGCCACGCTTCCCGAAGGGAGAAAGGCGGACAGGTATCCGGTAAGCGGCAGGGTCGGAACAGGAGAGCG
CACGAGGGAGCTTCCAGGGGGAAACGCCTGGTATCTTTATAGTCCTGTCGGGTTTCGCCACCTCTGACTT
GAGCGTCGATTTTTGTGATGCTCGTCAGGGGGGCGGAGCCTATGGAAAAACGCCAGCAACGCGGCCTTTT
TACGGTTCCTGGCCTTTTGCTGGCCTTTTGCTCACATGTTCTTTCCTGCGTTATCCCCTGATTCTGTGGA
TAACCGTATTACCGCCTTTGAGTGAGCTGATACCGCTCGCCGCAGCCGAACGACCGAGCGCAGCGAGTCA
GTGAGCGAGGAAGCGGAAGAGCGCCCAATACGCAAACCGCCTCTCCCCGCGCGTTGGCCGATTCATTAAT
GCAGGGGGAT
Features (pLannotate 1.2.2; 32 found; start..end, strand, type, name):
     13..30      +  promoter       T7 promoter (fragment): promoter for bacteriophage T7 RNA polymerase
     48..1301    +  CDS            S2: SIGM2_REOVL - Experimental evidence at protein level: Swiss-Prot protein existence level 1. Inner capsid (core) component. From Reovirus type 1 (strain Lang) (T1L) (Mammalian orthoreovirus 1).
   1358..1449    +  ncRNA          HDV ribozyme: Accession: RF00094 - Hepatitis delta virus ribozyme
   1464..1513    +  CDS            SET1 (fragment): solubility-enhancement tag derived from T7 phage gene 10B
   1521..1568    +  terminator     T7 terminator: transcription terminator for bacteriophage T7 RNA polymerase
   1608..1625    +  promoter       T7 promoter (fragment): promoter for bacteriophage T7 RNA polymerase
   1638..3047    +  CDS            S1: SIGM1_REOVL - Experimental evidence at protein level: Swiss-Prot protein existence level 1. Fiber-like molecule that attaches the virion to the host cell membrane by binding to the primary receptor F11R/JAM-A and to sialic acid containing proteins (coreceptor). The interaction of sigma-1 with F11R is required for NF-kB activation and apoptosis. Binding to both sialic acid and F11R is required to induce maximal levels of apoptosis (By similarity). From Reovirus type 1 (strain Lang) (T1L) (Mammalian orthoreovirus 1).
   3085..3176    +  ncRNA          HDV ribozyme: Accession: RF00094 - Hepatitis delta virus ribozyme
   3191..3240    +  CDS            SET1 (fragment): solubility-enhancement tag derived from T7 phage gene 10B
   3248..3295    +  terminator     T7 terminator: transcription terminator for bacteriophage T7 RNA polymerase
   3324..3340    +  misc_feature   MCS (fragment): pUC18/19 multiple cloning site
   3341..3358    +  promoter       T7 promoter (fragment): promoter for bacteriophage T7 RNA polymerase
   3390..4484    +  CDS            S4: SIGM3_REOVL - Experimental evidence at protein level: Swiss-Prot protein existence level 1. The viral outer shell polypeptides, of which sigma-3 is one, impose structural constraints that prevent elongation of nascent transcripts by the RNA-dependent RNA polymerase lambda-3. From Reovirus type 1 (strain Lang) (T1L) (Mammalian orthoreovirus 1).
   4551..4642    +  ncRNA          HDV ribozyme: Accession: RF00094 - Hepatitis delta virus ribozyme
   4657..4706    +  CDS            SET1 (fragment): solubility-enhancement tag derived from T7 phage gene 10B
   4714..4761    +  terminator     T7 terminator: transcription terminator for bacteriophage T7 RNA polymerase
   4790..4824    +  misc_feature   MCS (fragment): pUC18/19 multiple cloning site
   4829..4847    -  promoter       SP6 promoter: promoter for bacteriophage SP6 RNA polymerase
   5074..5091    +  promoter       T7 promoter (fragment): promoter for bacteriophage T7 RNA polymerase
   5104..7311    +  CDS            M1: MU2_REOVL - Experimental evidence at protein level: Swiss-Prot protein existence level 1. Minor inner capsid (core) component. Displays NTPase and RNA 5'-triphosphatase (RTPase) activities. ATP is the preferred substrate for hydrolysis. May function as a cofactor of polymerase lambda-3. Associates with microtubules and plays a role in the formation, structural organization and morphology of viral inclusions, where the assembly of cores and the replication of viral RNA occur. Together with mu-NS, recruits the other core proteins to these inclusions. From Reovirus type 1 (strain Lang) (T1L) (Mam
   7392..7483    +  ncRNA          HDV ribozyme: Accession: RF00094 - Hepatitis delta virus ribozyme
   7498..7547    +  CDS            SET1 (fragment): solubility-enhancement tag derived from T7 phage gene 10B
   7555..7602    +  terminator     T7 terminator: transcription terminator for bacteriophage T7 RNA polymerase
   7631..7665    +  misc_feature   MCS (fragment): pUC18/19 multiple cloning site
   7670..7688    -  promoter       SP6 promoter: promoter for bacteriophage SP6 RNA polymerase
   7917..8192    +  CDS            TcR (fragment): tetracycline efflux protein; tet; confers resistance to tetracycline
   8192..8242    -  misc_feature   bom (fragment): basis of mobility region from pBR322
   8344..8379    -  CDS            rop (fragment): Rop protein, which maintains plasmids at low copy number; rop
   8474..8578    +  promoter       AmpR promoter: bla
   8579..9439    +  CDS            AmpR: β-lactamase; bla; confers resistance to ampicillin, carbenicillin, and related antibiotics
   9610..10198   +  rep_origin     ori: high-copy-number ColE1/pMB1/pBR322/pUC origin of replication
  10381..10434   +  CDS            lacI (fragment): lac repressor; lacI; The lac repressor binds to the lac operator to inhibit transcription in E. coli. This inhibition can be relieved by adding lactose or isopropyl-β-D-thiogalactopyranoside (IPTG).
