[The description below was written by a language model from this plasmid's Addgene catalogue record and pLannotate feature annotations shown in this document.]
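Description:
pT7-M1-S1-S2-S4T1L is a 10.4 kb multi-segment rescue plasmid for plasmid-based reverse genetics of mammalian orthoreovirus. It carries cDNAs of four genome segments from strain type 1 Lang (T1L). It is built on the p3E5EGFP backbone and catalogued as a mammalian expression vector. In bacteria it is maintained through a high-copy ColE1/pUC-type origin and selected with ampicillin via the bla gene and its own promoter. The short annotated fragments of TcR, bom, rop and lacI appear to be non-functional remnants of pBR322-type ancestry. Likewise, the small "SET1" hits before each terminator probably reflect T7 phage-derived sequence flanking the terminator rather than a real tag.

The payload consists of four tandem, same-orientation transcription units in the order S2, S1, S4 and M1. Each unit has the same architecture: a T7 promoter placed just upstream of the viral cDNA, a hepatitis delta virus ribozyme immediately downstream, and then a T7 terminator. T7 RNA polymerase, which must be supplied in the transfected cells, starts transcription at or near the viral 5′ end. Self-cleavage by the ribozyme then trims the transcript to give a defined 3′ terminus, so the products mimic authentic plus-strand viral RNAs. The segments encode the core protein sigma-2 (S2), the attachment fibre sigma-1 (S1, whose Entrez entries list a second gene product), the outer capsid protein sigma-3 (S4) and the minor core protein mu-2 (M1).

Placing four segments on one plasmid reduces the number of constructs that must be co-transfected, in line with the improved reverse genetics system described in the associated publication. Used with companion plasmids supplying the remaining genome segments, it allows recovery of wild-type, mutant or reassortant reovirus.
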