Addgene plasmid #33306: pT7-M1-S1-S2-S4T1L
Depositing lab: Terence Dermody. Depositing organization: Vanderbilt University. Publication: An improved reverse genetics system for mammalian orthoreoviruses. Kobayashi T, Ooms LS, Ikizler M, Chappell JD, Dermody TS. Virology. 2010 Mar 15;398(2):194-200. Epub 2009 Dec 29. 10.1016/j.virol.2009.11.037 PubMed 20042210.
Backbone
  Vector backbone: p3E5EGFP
  Backbone manufacturer: made by Yoshihiro Kawaoka
  Vector type: Mammalian Expression
Growth in bacteria
  Bacterial resistance: Ampicillin, 100 μg/mL
  Growth temperature: 37°C
  Growth strain: Stbl3
  Copy number: High Copy
Gene/Insert 1
  Gene/Insert name: S2
  Species: Orthoreovirus T1L
  Entrez Gene: MoV1sS2gp1 (a.k.a. MoV1sS2gp1)
  Promoter: T7
  Cloning method: Restriction Enzyme; 5′ cloning site none (unknown if destroyed); 3′ cloning site none (unknown if destroyed)
  Sequencing primers: 5′ none; 3′ ovS2T1L-F
Gene/Insert 2
  Gene/Insert name: S1
  Species: Orthoreovirus T1L
  Entrez Gene: MoV1sS1gp2 (a.k.a. MoV1sS1gp2); MoV1sS1gp1 (a.k.a. MoV1sS1gp1)
  Promoter: T7
  Cloning method: Restriction Enzyme; 5′ cloning site none (unknown if destroyed); 3′ cloning site none (unknown if destroyed)
  Sequencing primers: 5′ none
Gene/Insert 3
  Gene/Insert name: S4
  Species: Orthoreovirus T1L
  Entrez Gene: MoV1sS4gp1 (a.k.a. MoV1sS4gp1)
  Promoter: T7
  Cloning method: Restriction Enzyme; 5′ cloning site none (unknown if destroyed); 3′ cloning site none (unknown if destroyed)
  Sequencing primers: 5′ ovS4T1L-R
Gene/Insert 4
  Gene/Insert name: M1
  Species: Orthoreovirus T1L
  Entrez Gene: M1 (a.k.a. MoV1sM1gp1)
  Promoter: T7
  Cloning method: Restriction Enzyme; 5′ cloning site none (unknown if destroyed); 3′ cloning site none (unknown if destroyed)
  Sequencing primers: 5′ ovM1T1L-R
Terms and licenses: Academic/Nonprofit Terms; Industry Terms: Not Available to Industry
How to cite: pT7-M1-S1-S2-S4T1L was a gift from Terence Dermody (Addgene plasmid # 33306 ; http://n2t.net/addgene:33306 ; RRID:Addgene_33306)
