>Addgene plasmid #33306 | pT7-M1-S1-S2-S4T1L | addgene partial sequence | sequence record 41370 | pBR322ori-F 5'-GGGAAACGCCTGGTATCTTT-3'
CTGACTTGAGCGTCGATTTTTGTGATGCTCGTCAGGGGGGCGGAGCCTATGGAAAAACGCCAGCAACGCG
GCCTTTTTACGGTTCCTGGCCTTTTGCTGGCCTTTTGCTCACATGTTCTTTCCTGCGTTATCCCCTGATT
CTGTGGATAACCGTATTACCGCCTTTGAGTGAGCTGATACCGCTCGCCGCAGCCGAACGACCGAGCGCAG
CGAGTCAGTGAGCGAGGAAGCGGAAGAGCGCCCAATACGCAAACCGCCTCTCCCCGCGCGTTGGCCGATT
CATTAATGCAGGGGGATATCGATCCCGGGTAATACGACTCACTATAGCTATTCGCTGGTCAGTTATGGCT
CGCGCTGCGTTCCTATTCAAGACTGTTGGATTTGGTGGTCTGCAAAATGTGCCAATTAATGATGAGTTAT
CGTCACATCTACTTCGAGCCGGTAATTCGCCATGGCAGCTGACTCAGTTCTTAGATTGGATAAGTCTTGG
AAGAGGATTAGCTACATCAGCTCTTGTTCCAACCGCTGGTTCAAGATATTATCAGATGAGTTGTTTATTG
AGTGGTACCCTCCAGATTCCATTTCGTCCTAATCATCGATGGGGAGATATTAGGTTTCTGCGTCTAGTGT
GGTCAGCTCCTACGCTTGACGGGTTGGTTGTTGCCCCACCGCAGGTCTTAGCTCAGCCAGCGTTACAGGC
GCAGGCAGATCGAGTGTATGATTGTGATGATTACCCATTCTTAGCACGTGACCCGAGATTTAAGCATCGA
GTGTATCAACAATTGAGCGCCGTAACTCTGCTTAACTTGACGGG
