>Addgene plasmid #33306 | pT7-M1-S1-S2-S4T1L | addgene partial sequence | sequence record 41503 | ovS4T1L-R 5'-TCAGCTTGCGTTGCAGAG-3'
AACGATGGCACCACCACATACCATCATATCTGGCTGTGCTGAGATTGTTTTGTCCCATCCCTCTTGCGCG
CTGTAGATTGATACACGACCTTCAAAAGCGTTGTTAATCAAGTCCACGATCTGATGACCGTTGGGCAAGC
ACACCTCCATTGCGACAACGTTTGGGAAGAGGCAAAAATAGCTATAGTGAGTCGTATTAGTCGACTCTAG
AGGATCTCGATCCGGATATAGTTCCTCCTTTCAGCAAAAAACCCCTCAAGACCCGTTTAGAGGCCCCAAG
GGGTTATGCTAGTTATTGCTCAGCGGTGGCAGCAGCCAAACTCAGCTTCCTTTCGGGCTTTGTTAGCAGC
CGGATCCTTTTTTTTGAGCTCTCCCTTAGCCATCCGAGTGGACGACGTCCTCCTTCGGATGCCCAGGTCG
GACCGCGAGGAGGTGGAGATGCCATGCCGACCCGATGAATGACNCCTTGTGCCGANGGNTCGCGCTAGAT
TCACC
