>Addgene plasmid #33306 | pT7-M1-S1-S2-S4T1L | addgene partial sequence | sequence record 41504 | ovM1T1L-R 5'-TACCCTGTCCGTCGTGGT-3'
TCGTTTACGAAGCCGACGATCAACGTTGTCCGGTATCACTGAAGGATTACTTTTCCAATACTCTAGTAGT
TGACTTTTGGGTGGCAACAAGCAATAGACGGAGTGATGTAACCAATTCTTGTGGACGAGTGCATCGATAA
CGTCGCCAGCCTCATATCCATCTAACATATACTGTAACTGATCCAACACATAGTCATGATCTTGATATGA
AACGTCATTCGCATCAGCCCCAGCGTCTACTCCAAACGATTCTAGCAGTCCAATAGCCTCACTTGAACGT
GAATCCACCACCGCAGGAACTGCGATGTAAGCCATGACCGCGAATAGCTATAGTGAGTCGTATTAGCTAG
CGATGACCCTGCTGATTGGTTCGCTGACCATTTCCGGGTGCGGGACGGCGTTACCAGAAACTCAGAAGGT
TCGTCCAACCAAACCGACTCTGACGGCAGTTTACGAGAGAGATGATAGGGTCTGCTTCAGTAAGCCAGAT
GCTACACAATTAGGCTTGTACATATTGTCGTTAGAACGCGGCTACAATTAATACATAACCTTATGTATCA
TACACATACGATTTAGGTGACACTATAGAATACAAGCTTGCATGCCTGCAGGTCGACTCTAGAGGATCTC
GATCCGGATATAGTTCCTCCTTTCAGCAAAAAACCCCTCAAGA
