>Addgene plasmid #33306 | pT7-M1-S1-S2-S4T1L | addgene partial sequence | sequence record 42133 | ovS2T1L-F 5'-TGAAGCGTTGGCAGATCA-3'
TGATCAGTATAATCAGGCTAATCCGAATTCTACGATGTTCCGTACGAAGCCATTTACGAATGCGCAATGG
GGACGAGGAAATACCGGAGCGACTAGTGCCGCAATTGCAGCCCTTATCTAATCGTCTTGGAGTGAGGGGA
TCCCCCCACACCCCTCACGACTGACCACACATTCATCGGGTCGGCATGGCATCTCCACCTCCTCGCGGTC
CGACCTGGGCATCCGAAGGAGGACGTCGTCCACTCGGATGGCTAAGGGAGAGCTCAAAAAAAAGGATCCG
GCTGCTAACAAAGCCCGAAAGGAAGCTGAGTTGGCTGCTGCCACCGCTGAGCAATAACTAGCATAACCCC
TTGGGGCCTCTAAACGGGTCTTGAGGGGTTTTTTGCTGAAAGGAGGAACTATATCCGGATCGAGATCCTC
TAGATAATACGACTCACTATAGCTATTCGCGCCTATGGATGCATCTCTCATTACAGAGATACGGAAAATA
GTACTCCAACTATCTGTATCAAGCAATGGCTCCCAGTCAAAAGAAATCGAGGAAATCAAGAAACAAGTCC
AGGTCAACGTTGATGATATCAGGGCTGCCAATATTAAACTCGACGGACTTGGAAGACAGATTGCTGACAT
CAGCAATAGCATCTCAACCATTGAGTCAAGATTGGGTGAGATGGATAATCGACTTGTGGGTATCTCGAGT
CAGGTCACGCAATTATCTAACTCAGTTAGCCAGAACACTCAGAGCATATCCTCATTGGGTGACAGAATCA
ATGCTGTCGA
