>Addgene plasmid #33306 | pT7-M1-S1-S2-S4T1L | addgene partial sequence | sequence record 42134 | ovS4T1L-R 5'-TCAGCTTGCGTTGCAGAG-3'
ACATACCATCATATCTGGCTGTGCTGAGATTGTTTTGTCCCATCCCTCTTGCGCGCTGTAGATTGATACA
CGACCTTCAAAAGCGTTGTTAATCAAGTCCACGATCTGATGACCGTTGGGCAAGCACACCTCCATTGCGA
CAACGTTTGGGAAGAGGCAAAAATAGCTATAGTGAGTCGTATTAGTCGACTCTAGAGGATCTCGATCCGG
ATATAGTTCCTCCTTTCAGCAAAAAACCCCTCAAGACCCGTTTAGAGGCCCCAAGGGGTTATGCTAGTTA
TTGCTCAGCGGTGGCAGCAGCCAACTCAGCTTCCTTTCGGGCTTTGTTAGCAGCCGGATCCTTTTTTTTG
AGCTCTCCCTTAGCCATCCGAGTGGACGACGTCCTCCTTCGGATGCCCAGGTCGGACCGCGAGGAGGTGG
AGATGCCATGCCGACCCGATGATTGACCCCTTGTGCCGAGGGTTCGCGCTAGATTCACCTCACATTGCAT
GGATACATGATCGTCCACGGAGCCCAATATACTTGAGTATGACCGGTGTATGTGCCACCATAATTCTTAA
TCTCTAATTCTCCATCCGTCCATTCCGATACTCCCATGATCCTAAACGCATCAATGCGTTGACCGTTATT
TAGAAATTGGACCGCGGCAAATGTCGTAGACAATGGATCAATAGTTGACGATGGTTCAGTATCCCCCGTC
TGCCATCCAGAAGATAACCCAGACACAAAATTAATCACAAATTTCCCATCTGCCATTATTGAGTTAGTCG
